>Addgene plasmid #146948 | pAc5.1B-lambdaN-HA-DmAGO1-del835-886-GGSG_M | depositor full sequence | sequence record 289395 | Full Sequence
CTTCAAGGAATTAATTCTATATTCTAAAAACACAAATGATACTTCTAAAAAAAATCATGAATGGCATCAA
CTCTGAATCAAATCTTTGCAGATGCACCTACTTCTCATTTCCACTGTCACATCATTTTTCCAGATCTCGC
TGCCTGTTATGTGGCCCACAAACCAAGACACGTTTTATGGCCATTAAAGCTGGCTGATCGTCGCCAAACA
CCAAATACATATCAATATGTACATTCGAGAAAGAAGCGATCAAAGAAGCGTCTTCGGGCGAGTAGGAGAA
TGCGGAGGAGAAGGAGAACGAGCTGATCTAGTATCTCTCCACAATCCAATGCCAACTGACCAACTGGCCA
TATTCGGAGCAATTTGAAGCCAATTTCCATCGCCTGGCGATCGCTCCATTCTTGGCTATATGTTTTTCAC
CGTTCCCGGGGCCATTTTCAAAGACTCGTCGGTAAGATAAGATTGTGTCACTCGCTGTCTCTCTTCATTT
GTCGAAGAATGCTGAGGAATTTCGCGATGACGTCGGCGAGTATTTTGAAGAATGAGAATAATTTGTATTT
ATACGAAAATCAGTTAGTGGAATTTTCTACAAAAACATGTTATCTATAGATAATTTTGTTGCAAAATATG
TTGACTATGACAAAGATTGTATGTATATACCTTTAATGTATTCTCATTTTCTTATGTATTTATAATGGCA
ATGATGATACTGATGATATTTTAAGATGATGCCAGACCACAGGCTGATTTCTGCGTCTTTTGCCGAACGC
AGTGCATGTGCGGTTGTTGTTTTTTGGAATAGTTTCAATTTTCGGACTGTCCGCTTTGATTTCAGTTTCT
TGGCTTATTCAAAAAGCAAAGTAAAGCCAAAAAAGCGAGATGGCAATACCAAATGCGGCAAAACGGTAGT
GGAAGGAAAGGGGTGCGGGGCAGCGGAAGGAAGGGTGGGGCGGGGCGTGGCGGGGTCTGTGGCTGGGCGC
GACGTCACCGACGTTGGAGCCACTCCTTTGACCATGTGTGCGTGTGTGTATTATTCGTGTCTCGCCACTC
GCCGGTTGTTTTTTTCTTTTTATCTCGCTCTCTCTAGCGCCATCTCGTACGCATGCTCAACGCACCGCAT
GTTGCCGTGTCCTTTATGCGTCATTTTGGCTCGAAATAGGCAATTATTTAAACAAAGATTAGTCAACGAA
AACGCTAAAATAAATAAGTCTACAATATGGTTACTTATTGCCATGTGTGTGCAGCCAACGATAGCAACAA
AAGCAACAACACAGTGGCTTTCCCTCTTTCACTTTTTGTTTGCAAGCGCGTGCGAGCAAGACGGCACGAC
CGGCAAACGCAATTACGCTGACAAAGAGCAGACGAAGTTTTGGCCGAAAAACATCAAGGCGCCTGATACG
AATGCATTTGCAATAACAATTGCGATATTTAATATTGTTTATGAAGCTGTTTGACTTCAAAACACACAAA
AAAAAAAATAAAACAAATTATTTGAAAGAGAATTAGGAATCGGACAGCTTATCGTTACGGGCTAACAGCA
CACCGAGACGAAATAGCTTACCTGACGTCACAGCCTCTGGAAGAACTGCCGCCAAGCAGAGAGAGAGAGA
AAAAGAGGGAGAGCAGCTTAGACCGCATGTGCTTGTGTGTGAGGCGTCTCTCTCTTCGTCTCCTGTTTGC
GCAAACGCATAGACTGCACTGAGAAAATCGATTACCTATTTTTTATGAATGAATATTTGCACTATTACTA
TTCAAAACTATTAAGATAGCAATCACATTCAATAGCCAAATACTATACCACCTGAGCGATGCAACGAAAT
GATCAATTTGAGCAAAAATGCTGCATATTTAGGACGGCATCATTATAGAAATGCTTCTTGCTGTGTACTT
TTCTCTCGTCTGGCAGCTGTTTCGCCGTTATTGTTAAAACCGGCTTAAGTTAGGTGTGTTTTCTACGACT
AGTGATGCCCCTACTAGAAGATGTGTGTTGCACAAATGTCCCTGAATAACCAATTTGAAGTGCAGATAGC
AGTAAACGTAAGCTAATATGAATATTATTTAACTGTAATGTTTTAATATCGCTGGACATTACTAATAAAC
CCACTATAAACACATGTACATATGTATGTTTTGGCATACAATGAGTAGTTGGGGAAAAAATGTGTAAAAG
CACCGTGACCATCACAGCATAAAGATAACCAGCTGAAGTATCGAATATGAGTAACCCCCAAATTGAATCA
CATGCCGCAACTGATAGGACCCATGGAAGTACACTCTTCATGGCGATATACAAGACACACACAAGCACGA
ACACCCAGTTGCGGAGGAAATTCTCCGTAAATGAAAACCCAATCGGCGAACAATTCATACCCATATATGG
TAAAAGTTTTGAACGCGACTTGAGAGCGGAGAGCATTGCGGCTGATAAGGTTTTAGCGCTAAGCGGGCTT
TATAAAACGGGCTGCGGGACCAGTTTTCATATCACTACCGTTTGAGTTCTTGTGCTGTGTGGATACTCCT
CCCGACACAAAGCCGCTCCATCAGCCAGCAGTCGTCTAATCCAGAGACCCCGGATCGGGGTACCCAACAT
GGACGCACAAACACGACGACGTGAGCGTCGCGCTGAGAAACAAGCTCAATGGAAAGCTGCAAACGGTGGA
TCTCCTCCAAGCTTGAATTCTATGTACCCATACGATGTTCCAGATTACGCTATGTCCACGGAGCGTGAGC
TGGCTCCCGGTGGGCCAGCTCAGCTCCATCCGCACACGCTGCCGCTGACTTTTCCGGATCTCCAGATGAC
CTCCACCGTGGGCATCATTGGGAAAGTCTACGAGTCACAGTGGACCCCCTCGCCCACTCGGCCTCAGAGT
CCCTCTCAGGCGCAGACTAGCTTCGACACGCTCACATCACCACCAGCGCCCGGCTCGTCGGTCAATCCCA
CCGCCGTCACCAGCCCAAGTGCCCAGAATGTGGCCGCTGGTGGAGCAACTGTGGCCGGTGCAGCAGCAAC
TGCCGCCCAGGTGGCCTCCGCCTTGGGTGCCACCACCGGCAGCGTGACGCCAGCAATTGCCACCGCAACG
CCAGCCACGCAGCCGGATATGCCCGTCTTTACGTGTCCACGACGCCCGAATCTCGGACGAGAGGGTCGCC
CGATTGTGCTGCGCGCCAATCACTTCCAGGTGACAATGCCGCGTGGCTATGTGCATCACTATGACATCAA
TATACAGCCGGACAAGTGTCCGCGAAAGGTGAACCGTGAGATTATCGAGACTATGGTGCATGCCTATAGC
AAGATCTTCGGAGTGCTCAAGCCGGTGTTCGATGGTCGCAACAATCTGTATACCCGCGATCCCCTGCCCA
TTGGCAACGAGCGTCTAGAGCTGGAGGTTACTCTACCCGGCGAGGGCAAAGATCGAATCTTTCGCGTGAC
GATCAAGTGGCAGGCTCAGGTCTCGCTCTTCAATTTGGAGGAAGCTCTCGAAGGCCGCACGCGGCAGATA
CCCTATGATGCCATTTTGGCGCTCGATGTGGTCATGCGCCATCTGCCCAGCATGACGTACACGCCAGTGG
GACGTAGCTTCTTCAGTTCCCCGGAGGGTTACTACCATCCCCTGGGTGGTGGACGCGAGGTTTGGTTCGG
TTTCCATCAGAGCGCAAGGCCCTCGCAGTGGAAGATGATGCTCAATATCGATGTCTCGGCCACCGCTTTC
TACAAGGCTCAACCAGTCATTGACTTCATGTGCGAGGTGCTGGACATTCGCGACATCAACGAGCAGCGCA
AACCGCTCACCGATTCGCAGCGCGTCAAGTTCACGAAGGAGATCAAGGGTTTGAAGATCGAGATCACCCA
CTGCGGCCAGATGCGTCGCAAGTATCGTGTGTGCAACGTCACTCGCCGCCCCGCTCAGATGCAATCATTC
CCACTGCAGCTGGAGAACGGACAGACCGTAGAGTGCACCGTGGCCAAGTACTTCCTGGACAAGTACCGCA
TGAAATTGCGCTACCCGCACTTGCCCTGCCTGCAGGTTGGCCAAGAGCACAAGCACACTTACCTGCCTCT
AGAGGTGTGCAACATTGTGGCCGGACAGCGGTGCATTAAAAAGCTGACCGATATGCAGACGTCGACCATG
ATCAAGGCCACAGCTCGTTCAGCTCCGGATCGTGAGCGTGAGATTAACAACTTGGTAAAGCGCGCCGACT
TCAACAACGATTCGTATGTGCAAGAGTTTGGCCTGACCATCTCCAATTCGATGATGGAGGTACGAGGACG
CGTCTTGCCTCCTCCCAAGCTTCAGTATGGGGGACGTGTGTCTACCGGCCTCACCGGCCAGCAGCTGTTC
CCGCCACAGAACAAGGTGAGCTTGGCCTCGCCCAACCAGGGTGTATGGGATATGCGAGGCAAGCAGTTCT
TCACTGGCGTCGAGATCCGCATCTGGGCCATCGCCTGTTTTGCCCCACAGCGCACGGTGCGCGAGGATGC
GCTGCGTAATTTCACCCAGCAGCTGCAGAAGATCTCAAACGATGCAGGCATGCCGATAATTGGACAGCCG
TGCTTCTGTAAGTACGCCACCGGGCCGGATCAAGTGGAACCCATGTTCCGTTACCTGAAGATCACCTTCC
CCGGCCTGCAACTCGTCGTGGTTGTGCTGCCCGGCAAGACTCCAGTATACGCCGAGGTGAAGCGTGTAGG
TGACACCGTTCTGGGTATGGCCACCCAGTGTGTGCAGGCCAAGAACGTGAACAAGACATCGCCACAGACG
CTCTCTAATCTGTGTCTGAAGATCAACGTCAAGTTGGGCGGCATCAATTCAATTCTGGTCCCCTCCATTC
GGCCAAAGGTCTTCAATGAGCCGGTCATCTTTTTGGGTGCCGATGTGACACACCCACCAGCTGGCGACAA
CAAGAAACCATCGATTGCCGCCGTCGTGGGCTCCATGGATGCCCATCCATCGCGGTATGCCGCCACCGTT
CGCGTACAGCAGCACCGACAGGAGATCATCCAGGAGCTGAGCAGCATGGTGCGCGAGCTGTTGATCATGT
TCTACAAGTCGACGGGCGGCTACAAGCCCCACCGCATCATACTCTATCGTGACGGAGTCTCCGAGGGACA
ATTCCCACATGTCCTGCAACACGAATTGACCGCCATTCGCGAGGCCTGCATTAAGCTAGAGCCAGAGTAT
CGGCCGGGCATCACATTCATTGTGGTGCAGAAGGGTGGTAGCGGTCCCTCGCACTACCACGTTCTGTGGG
ACGACAATCACTTTGACTCGGACGAGCTGCAGTGCCTCACGTATCAGCTATGCCGTACGTACGTGCGCTG
CACCCGATCCGTCAGTATACCGGCGCCAGCCTACTACGCCCATTTAGTGGCCTTCCGTGCCAGATATCAT
CTGGTGGAGAAGGAGCACGATTCGGGCGAGGGTTCGCACCAGAGCGGCTGCTCAGAGGATCGTACGCCAG
GTGCCATGGCCAGGGCCATCACTGTGCACGCGGATACCAAGAAGGTCATGTACTTTGCCTAACTCGAGTC
TAGAGGGCCCGCGGTTCGAAGGTAAGCCTATCCCTAACCCTCTCCTCGGTCTCGATTCTACGCGTACCGG
TCATCATCACCATCACCATTGAGTTTAAACCCGCTGATCAGCCTCGACTGTGCCTTCTAAGGCCTGAGCT
CGCTGATCAGCCTCGATCGAGGATCCAGACATGATAAGATACATTGATGAGTTTGGACAAACCACAACTA
GAATGCAGTGAAAAAAATGCTTTATTTGTGAAATTTGTGATGCTATTGCTTTATTTGTAACCATTATAAG
CTGCAATAAACAAGTTAACAACAACAATTGCATTCATTTTATGTTTCAGGTTCAGGGGGAGGTGTGGGAG
GTTTTTTAAAGCAAGTAAAACCTCTACAAATGTGGTATGGCTGATTATGATCAGTCGACCGATGCCCTTG
AGAGCCTTCAACCCAGTCAGCTCCTTCCGGTGGGCGCGGGGCATGACTATCGTCGCCGCACTTATGACTG
TCTTCTTTATCATGCAACTCGTAGGACAGGTGCCGGCAGCGCTCTGGGTCATTTTCGGCGAGGACCGCTT
TCGCTGGAGCGCGACGATGATCGGCCTGTCGCTTGCGGTATTCGGAATCTTGCACGCCCTCGCTCAAGCC
TTCGTCACTGGTCCCGCCACCAAACGTTTCGGCGAGAAGCAGGCCATTATCGCCGGCATGGCGGCCGACG
CGCTGGGCTACGTCTTGCTGGCGTTCGCGACGCGAGGCTGGATGGCCTTCCCCATTATGATTCTTCTCGC
TTCCGGCGGCATCGGGATGCCCGCGTTGCAGGCCATGCTGTCCAGGCAGGTAGATGACGACCATCAGGGA
CAGCTTCAAGGATCGCTCGCGGCTCTTACCAGCCAGCAAAAGGCCAGGAACCGTAAAAAGGCCGCGTTGC
TGGCGTTTTTCCATAGGCTCCGCCCCCCTGACGAGCATCACAAAAATCGACGCTCAAGTCAGAGGTGGCG
AAACCCGACAGGACTATAAAGATACCAGGCGTTTCCCCCTGGAAGCTCCCTCGTGCGCTCTCCTGTTCCG
ACCCTGCCGCTTACCGGATACCTGTCCGCCTTTCTCCCTTCGGGAAGCGTGGCGCTTTCTCAATGCTCAC
GCTGTAGGTATCTCAGTTCGGTGTAGGTCGTTCGCTCCAAGCTGGGCTGTGTGCACGAACCCCCCGTTCA
GCCCGACCGCTGCGCCTTATCCGGTAACTATCGTCTTGAGTCCAACCCGGTAAGACACGACTTATCGCCA
CTGGCAGCAGCCACTGGTAACAGGATTAGCAGAGCGAGGTATGTAGGCGGTGCTACAGAGTTCTTGAAGT
GGTGGCCTAACTACGGCTACACTAGAAGGACAGTATTTGGTATCTGCGCTCTGCTGAAGCCAGTTACCTT
CGGAAAAAGAGTTGGTAGCTCTTGATCCGGCAAACAAACCACCGCTGGTAGCGGTGGTTTTTTTGTTTGC
AAGCAGCAGATTACGCGCAGAAAAAAAGGATCTCAAGAAGATCCTTTGATCTTTTCTACGGGGTCTGACG
CTCAGTGGAACGAAAACTCACGTTAAGGGATTTTGGTCATGAGATTATCAAAAAGGATCTTCACCTAGAT
CCTTTTAAATTAAAAATGAAGTTTTAAATCAATCTAAAGTATATATGAGTAAACTTGGTCTGACAGTTAC
CAATGCTTAATCAGTGAGGCACCTATCTCAGCGATCTGTCTATTTCGTTCATCCATAGTTGCCTGACTCC
CCGTCGTGTAGATAACTACGATACGGGAGGGCTTACCATCTGGCCCCAGTGCTGCAATGATACCGCGAGA
CCCACGCTCACCGGCTCCAGATTTATCAGCAATAAACCAGCCAGCCGGAAGGGCCGAGCGCAGAAGTGGT
CCTGCAACTTTATCCGCCTCCATCCAGTCTATTAATTGTTGCCGGGAAGCTAGAGTAAGTAGTTCGCCAG
TTAATAGTTTGCGCAACGTTGTTGCCATTGCTGCAGGCATCGTGGTGTCACGCTCGTCGTTTGGTATGGC
TTCATTCAGCTCCGGTTCCCAACGATCAAGGCGAGTTACATGATCCCCCATGTTGTGCAAAAAAGCGGTT
AGCTCCTTCGGTCCTCCGATCGTTGTCAGAAGTAAGTTGGCCGCAGTGTTATCACTCATGGTTATGGCAG
CACTGCATAATTCTCTTACTGTCATGCCATCCGTAAGATGCTTTTCTGTGACTGGTGAGTACTCAACCAA
GTCATTCTGAGAATAGTGTATGCGGCGACCGAGTTGCTCTTGCCCGGCGTCAACACGGGATAATACCGCG
CCACATAGCAGAACTTTAAAAGTGCTCATCATTGGAAAACGTTCTTCGGGGCGAAAACTCTCAAGGATCT
TACCGCTGTTGAGATCCAGTTCGATGTAACCCACTCGTGCACCCAACTGATCTTCAGCATCTTTTACTTT
CACCAGCGTTTCTGGGTGAGCAAAAACAGGAAGGCAAAATGCCGCAAAAAAGGGAATAAGGGCGACACGG
AAATGTTGAATACTCATACTCTTCCTTTTTCAATATTATTGAAGCATTTATCAGGGTTATTGTCTCATGA
GCGGATACATATTTGAATGTATTTAGAAAAATAAACAAATAGGGGTTCCGCGCACATTTCCCCGAAAAGT
GCCACCTGACGTCTAAGAAACCATTATTATCATGACATTAACCTATAAAAATAGGCGTATCACGAGGCCC
TTTCGT
Features (pLannotate 1.2.2; 11 found; start..end, strand, type, name):
     56..2568    +  promoter       Ac5 promoter: Drosophila melanogaster actin 5C promoter
   2589..2654    +  CDS            N (fragment): REGN_LAMBD - Experimental evidence at protein level: Swiss-Prot protein existence level 1. Plays a role as a transcriptional antitermination factor that allows the virus to initiate its lytic phase. Activates expression of the delayed viral early genes by modifying host RNA polymerase (RNAP) into a form that is resistant to termination signals. This antitermination function requires the host NusA protein which serves to stabilize the interaction between antitermination protein N and host RNA polymerase. From Escherichia phage lambda (Bacteriophage lambda).
   2685..2711    +  CDS            3xHA (fragment): three tandem HA epitope tags
   3060..5519    +  CDS            Ago2: AGO2_RAT - Also known as Eif2c2. Experimental evidence at protein level: Swiss-Prot protein existence level 1. Required for RNA-mediated gene silencing (RNAi) by the RNA- induced silencing complex (RISC). The 'minimal RISC' appears to include AGO2 bound to a short guide RNA such as a microRNA (miRNA) or short interfering RNA (siRNA). These guide RNAs direct RISC to complementary mRNAs that are targets for RISC-mediated gene silencing. The precise mechanism of gene silencing depends on the degree of complementarity between the miRNA or siRNA and its target. Binding of RISC to a perfectly comple
   5551..5592    +  CDS            V5 tag: epitope tag from simian virus 5
   5692..5826    -  polyA_signal   SV40 poly(A) signal: SV40 polyadenylation signal
   5849..5933    -  CDS            large T antigen (fragment): large T antigen from SV40 (simian virus 40)
   5934..6404    +  CDS            TcR (fragment): tetracycline efflux protein; tet; confers resistance to tetracycline
   6448..7036    -  rep_origin     ori: high-copy-number ColE1/pMB1/pBR322/pUC origin of replication
   7207..8067    -  CDS            AmpR: β-lactamase; bla; confers resistance to ampicillin, carbenicillin, and related antibiotics
   8068..8172    -  promoter       AmpR promoter: bla
