[The description below was written by a language model from this plasmid's Addgene catalogue record and pLannotate feature annotations shown in this document.]
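Description:
pAc5.1B-lambdaN-HA-DmAGO1-del835-886-GGSG_M is an 8,266 nt insect-cell expression plasmid. The catalogue lists its backbone as unknown, but the name and annotated features point to a pAc5.1-type vector. Expression is driven by the constitutive Drosophila melanogaster actin 5C (Ac5) promoter and terminated by an SV40 polyadenylation signal, an arrangement suited to transient expression in cultured Drosophila cells. In bacteria the plasmid is maintained through a ColE1/pUC-type origin and selected with ampicillin via the β-lactamase gene and its own promoter. The record lists it as low copy even though the origin is annotated as high-copy. Short fragments annotated as tetracycline resistance and SV40 large T antigen appear to be nonfunctional backbone remnants.

The open reading frame begins with a fragment of the bacteriophage lambda N protein, followed by an HA epitope (annotated as a partial match to 3xHA) and then the Drosophila Argonaute 1 coding sequence. The annotation tool labels this region as rat Ago2, which reflects homology rather than the actual origin; the catalogue identifies it as fly AGO1. In this variant residues 835–886 are deleted and, judging from the name, replaced by a short GGSG linker. The depositor also notes two non-silent differences from the reference sequence, V315A and H913R. A vector-derived V5 tag lies downstream of the insert, but the record does not say whether it is in frame and translated. The lambda N peptide binds BoxB RNA hairpins, so such fusions are generally used to tether a protein to a BoxB-bearing reporter mRNA, with HA allowing detection. The record itself states only insect expression, in connection with a structural study of an Argonaute MID-PIWI lobe.
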