Addgene plasmid #146948: pAc5.1B-lambdaN-HA-DmAGO1-del835-886-GGSG_M
Purpose: Insect Expression of DmAGO1-del835-886-GGSG
Depositing lab: Elisa Izaurralde. Depositing organization: Max Planck Institute for Developmental Biology. Publication: Crystal structure of the MID-PIWI lobe of a eukaryotic Argonaute protein. Boland A, Huntzinger E, Schmidt S, Izaurralde E, Weichenrieder O. Proc Natl Acad Sci U S A. 2011 Jun 28;108(26):10466-71. doi: 10.1073/pnas.1103946108. Epub 2011 Jun 6. PubMed 21646546.
Backbone
  Vector backbone: Unknown
  Vector type: Insect Expression
Growth in bacteria
  Bacterial resistance: Ampicillin, 100 μg/mL
  Growth temperature: 37°C
  Growth strain: DH5alpha
  Copy number: Low Copy
Gene/Insert
  Gene/Insert name: DmAGO1-del835-886-GGSG
  Species: D. melanogaster (fly)
  Mutation: variation with 2 non silent mutations V315A and H913R compared with the sequnce given by NCBI:gi:24653500.
  Entrez Gene: AGO1 (a.k.a. Dmel_CG6671, AGO-1, Ago, Ago-1, Ago1, Agp1, CG6671, Dm Ago1, DmAgo1, Dmel\CG6671, MRE20, ago-1, ago1, ago1-1, anon-WO0257455.29, argonaute1, dAGO1, dAgo1, dmAgo1, l(2)04845, l(2)4845, l(2)k00208, l(2)k08121)
  Cloning method: Unknown
Terms and licenses: Academic/Nonprofit Terms; Industry Terms: Not Available to Industry
Depositor comments: Plasmids from this collection were made available to the research community and donated after the lab closed. Please note that the sequence provided by the depositing laboratory may be theoretical/predicted or based on Sanger sequencing results. There may be discrepancies between sequencing results obtained by Addgene and the depositor sequence. If an Addgene verified sequence is not available, please contact before placing your order to request that our lab fully sequence the plasmid.
How to cite: pAc5.1B-lambdaN-HA-DmAGO1-del835-886-GGSG_M was a gift from Elisa Izaurralde (Addgene plasmid # 146948 ; http://n2t.net/addgene:146948 ; RRID:Addgene_146948)
